>Addgene plasmid #201459 | pCMV6-AN-HA_WT RAD23B | addgene full sequence | sequence record 394878 | Addgene NGS Result
AACGCTTACAATTTCCATTCGCCATTCAGGCTGCGCAACTGTTGGGAAGGGCGATCGGTGCGGGCCTCTT
CGCTATTACGCCAGCTGGCGAAAGGGGGATGTGCTGCAAGGCGATTAAGTTGGGTAACGCCAGGGTTTTC
CCAGTCACGACGTTGTAAAACGACGGCCAGTGCCAAGCTGATCTATACATTGAATCAATATTGGCAATTA
GCCATATTAGTCATTGGTTATATAGCATAAATCAATATTGGCTATTGGCCATTGCATACGTTGTATCTAT
ATCATAATATGTACATTTATATTGGCTCATGTCCAATATGACCGCCATGTTGACATTGATTATTGACTAG
TTATTAATAGTAATCAATTACGGGGTCATTAGTTCATAGCCCATATATGGAGTTCCGCGTTACATAACTT
ACGGTAAATGGCCCGCCTGGCTGACCGCCCAACGACCCCCGCCCATTGACGTCAATAATGACGTATGTTC
CCATAGTAACGCCAATAGGGACTTTCCATTGACGTCAATGGGTGGAGTATTTACGGTAAACTGCCCACTT
GGCAGTACATCAAGTGTATCATATGCCAAGTCCGCCCCCTATTGACGTCAATGACGGTAAATGGCCCGCC
TGGCATTATGCCCAGTACATGACCTTACGGGACTTTCCTACTTGGCAGTACATCTACGTATTAGTCATCG
CTATTACCATGGTGATGCGGTTTTGGCAGTACACCAATGGGCGTGGATAGCGGTTTGACTCACGGGGATT
TCCAAGTCTCCACCCCATTGACGTCAATGGGAGTTTGTTTTGGCACCAAAATCAACGGGACTTTCCAAAA
TGTCGTAATAACCCCGCCCCGTTGACGCAAATGGGCGGTAGGCGTGTACGGTGGGAGGTCTATATAAGCA
GAGCTCGTTTAGTGAACCGTCAGAATTTTGTAATACGACTCACTATAGGGCGGCCGGGAATTCGTCGACT
GGATCCGGTACCGAGGAGATCTGCCACCATGTACCCATACGATGTTCCAGATTACGCTGCGATCGCCATG
GAGCATATGCAGGTGACACTGAAGACACTGCAGCAGCAGACTTTTAAGATTGACATTGACCCCGAGGAGA
CCGTGAAGGCACTGAAGGAGAAAATCGAGAGCGAAAAGGGCAAAGACGCATTCCCTGTGGCCGGGCAGAA
GCTGATCTACGCCGGAAAAATTCTGAACGACGATACCGCTCTGAAGGAATACAAGATCGATGAGAAGAAT
TTCGTGGTCGTGATGGTCACTAAGCCTAAAGCCGTGTCCACCCCAGCTCCCGCAACCACACAGCAGTCTG
CCCCAGCTAGTACTACCGCCGTGACAAGCTCCACAACTACCACAGTCGCACAGGCACCTACTCCAGTGCC
AGCTCTGGCACCCACATCAACTCCTGCCAGCATCACACCAGCCAGCGCTACTGCATCTAGTGAACCTGCC
CCAGCTTCCGCCGCTAAGCAGGAGAAACCAGCTGAAAAACCCGCAGAGACTCCTGTGGCCACCTCACCCA
CCGCTACAGACAGCACCTCCGGCGATTCAAGCCGGTCCAACCTGTTCGAGGACGCTACCTCCGCACTGGT
CACAGGCCAGTCTTACGAAAATATGGTGACAGAGATCATGTCTATGGGGTATGAGCGGGAACAGGTCATT
GCAGCCCTGAGAGCTAGTTTTAACAATCCCGATAGGGCAGTGGAATACCTGCTGATGGGCATCCCTGGGG
ACAGAGAGTCTCAGGCAGTCGTGGACCCCCCTCAGGCTGCAAGTACCGGAGTCCCACAGTCCTCTGCAGT
GGCAGCTGCAGCAGCTACTACCACAGCTACTACCACAACTACCAGTTCAGGCGGGCACCCTCTGGAGTTC
CTGCGCAACCAGCCACAGTTTCAGCAGATGCGACAGATCATTCAGCAGAATCCATCCCTGCTGCCAGCAC
TGCTGCAGCAGATTGGACGCGAAAACCCCCAGCTGCTGCAGCAGATCTCTCAGCACCAGGAGCATTTCAT
TCAGATGCTGAATGAACCTGTGCAGGAGGCAGGAGGACAGGGAGGAGGAGGAGGAGGCGGGAGTGGAGGC
ATCGCAGAGGCCGGGTCAGGACACATGAACTACATCCAGGTCACACCACAGGAGAAGGAAGCAATTGAAA
GGCTGAAAGCCCTGGGATTCCCCGAGGGCCTGGTCATCCAGGCCTATTTTGCTTGCGAGAAGAACGAAAA
TCTGGCAGCCAACTTCCTGCTGCAGCAGAATTTTGACGAGGATTAAGAATTCGGATCCACGCGTAAGCTT
CTCGAGACGCGTTAAGCGGCCGCACTCGAGGTTTAAACGGCCGGCCGCGGTCATAGCTGTTTCCTGAACA
GATCCCGGGTGGCATCCCTGTGACCCCTCCCCAGTGCCTCTCCTGGCCCTGGAAGTTGCCACTCCAGTGC
CCACCAGCCTTGTCCTAATAAAATTAAGTTGCATCATTTTGTCTGACTAGGTGTCCTTCTATAATATTAT
GGGGTGGAGGGGGGTGGTATGGAGCAAGGGGCAAGTTGGGAAGACAACCTGTAGGGCCTGCGGGGTCTAT
TGGGAACCAAGCTGGAGTGCAGTGGCACAATCTTGGCTCACTGCAATCTCCGCCTCCTGGGTTCAAGCGA
TTCTCCTGCCTCAGCCTCCCGAGTTGTTGGGATTCCAGGCATGCATGACCAGGCTCAGCTAATTTTTGTT
TTTTTGGTAGAGACGGGGTTTCACCATATTGGCCAGGCTGGTCTCCAACTCCTAATCTCAGGTGATCTAC
CCACCTTGGCCTCCCAAATTGCTGGGATTACAGGCGTGAACCACTGCTCCCTTCCCTGTCCTTCTGATTT
TAAAATAACTATACCAGCAGGAGGACGTCCAGACACAGCATAGGCTACCTGGCCATGCCCAACCGGTGGG
ACATTTGAGTTGCTTGCTTGGCACTGTCCTCTCATGCGTTGGGTCCACTCAGTAGATGCCTGTTGAATTG
GGTACGCGGCCAGCTTGGCTGTGGAATGTGTGTCAGTTAGGGTGTGGAAAGTCCCCAGGCTCCCCAGCAG
GCAGAAGTATGCAAAGCATGCATCTCAATTAGTCAGCAACCAGGTGTGGAAAGTCCCCAGGCTCCCCAGC
AGGCAGAAGTATGCAAAGCATGCATCTCAATTAGTCAGCAACCATAGTCCCGCCCCTAACTCCGCCCATC
CCGCCCCTAACTCCGCCCAGTTCCGCCCATTCTCCGCCCCATGGCTGACTAATTTTTTTTATTTATGCAG
AGGCCGAGGCCGCCTCGGCCTCTGAGCTATTCCAGAAGTAGTGAGGAGGCTTTTTTGGAGGCCTAGGCTT
TTGCAAAAAGCTCCCGGGAGCTTGTATATCCATTTTCGGATCTGATCAAGAGACAGGATGAGGATCGTTT
CGCATGATTGAACAAGATGGATTGCACGCAGGTTCTCCGGCCGCTTGGGTGGAGAGGCTATTCGGCTATG
ACTGGGCACAACAGACAATCGGCTGCTCTGATGCCGCCGTGTTCCGGCTGTCAGCGCAGGGGCGCCCGGT
TCTTTTTGTCAAGACCGACCTGTCCGGTGCCCTGAATGAACTGCAGGACGAGGCAGCGCGGCTATCGTGG
CTGGCCACGACGGGCGTTCCTTGCGCAGCTGTGCTCGACGTTGTCACTGAAGCGGGAAGGGACTGGCTGC
TATTGGGCGAAGTGCCGGGGCAGGATCTCCTGTCATCTCACCTTGCTCCTGCCGAGAAAGTATCCATCAT
GGCTGATGCAATGCGGCGGCTGCATACGCTTGATCCGGCTACCTGCCCATTCGACCACCAAGCGAAACAT
CGCATCGAGCGAGCACGTACTCGGATGGAAGCCGGTCTTGTCGATCAGGATGATCTGGACGAAGAGCATC
AGGGGCTCGCGCCAGCCGAACTGTTCGCCAGGCTCAAGGCGCGCATGCCCGACGGCGAGGATCTCGTCGT
GACCCATGGCGATGCCTGCTTGCCGAATATCATGGTGGAAAATGGCCGCTTTTCTGGATTCATCGACTGT
GGCCGGCTGGGTGTGGCCGACCGCTATCAGGACATAGCGTTGGCTACCCGTGATATTGCTGAAGAGCTTG
GCGGCGAATGGGCTGACCGCTTCCTCGTGCTTTACGGTATCGCCGCTCCCGATTCGCAGCGCATCGCCTT
CTATCGCCTTCTTGACGAGTTCTTCTGAGCGGGACTCTGGGGTTCGAAATGACCGACCAAGCGACGCCCA
ACCTGCCATCACGAGATTTCGATTCCACCGCCGCCTTCTATGAAAGGTTGGGCTTCGGAATCGTTTTCCG
GGACGCCGGCTGGATGATCCTCCAGCGCGGGGATCTCATGCTGGAGTTCTTCGCCCACCCCAACTTGTTT
ATTGCAGCTTATAATGGTTACAAATAAAGCAATAGCATCACAAATTTCACAAATAAAGCATTTTTTTCAC
TGCATTCTAGTTGTGGTTTGTCCAAACTCATCAATGTATCTTATCATGTCTGTATACCGTCGACCTCTAG
CTAGAGCTTGGCGTAATCATGGTCATAGCTGTTTCCTGTGTGAAATTGTTATCCGCTCACAATTCCACAC
AACATACGAGCCGGAAGCATAAAGTGTAAAGCCTGGGGTGCCTAATGAGTGAGCTAACTCACATTAATTG
CGTTGCGCTCACTGCCCGCTTTCCAGTCGGGAAACCTGTCGTGCCAGCTGCATTAATGAATCGGCCAACG
CGCGGGGAGAGGCGGTTTGCGTATTGGGCGCTCTTCCGCTTCCTCGCTCACTGACTCGCTGCGCTCGGTC
GTTCGGCTGCGGCGAGCGGTATCAGCTCACTCAAAGGCGGTAATACGGTTATCCACAGAATCAGGGGATA
ACGCAGGAAAGAACATGTGAGCAAAAGGCCAGCAAAAGGCCAGGAACCGTAAAAAGGCCGCGTTGCTGGC
GTTTTTCCATAGGCTCCGCCCCCCTGACGAGCATCACAAAAATCGACGCTCAAGTCAGAGGTGGCGAAAC
CCGACAGGACTATAAAGATACCAGGCGTTTCCCCCTGGAAGCTCCCTCGTGCGCTCTCCTGTTCCGACCC
TGCCGCTTACCGGATACCTGTCCGCCTTTCTCCCTTCGGGAAGCGTGGCGCTTTCTCATAGCTCACGCTG
TAGGTATCTCAGTTCGGTGTAGGTCGTTCGCTCCAAGCTGGGCTGTGTGCACGAACCCCCCGTTCAGCCC
GACCGCTGCGCCTTATCCGGTAACTATCGTCTTGAGTCCAACCCGGTAAGACACGACTTATCGCCACTGG
CAGCAGCCACTGGTAACAGGATTAGCAGAGCGAGGTATGTAGGCGGTGCTACAGAGTTCTTGAAGTGGTG
GCCTAACTACGGCTACACTAGAAGAACAGTATTTGGTATCTGCGCTCTGCTGAAGCCAGTTACCTTCGGA
AAAAGAGTTGGTAGCTCTTGATCCGGCAAACAAACCACCGCTGGTAGCGGTGGTTTTTTTGTTTGCAAGC
AGCAGATTACGCGCAGAAAAAAAGGATCTCAAGAAGATCCTTTGATCTTTTCTACGGGGTCTGACGCTCA
GTGGAACGAAAACTCACGTTAAGGGATTTTGGTCATGAGATTATCAAAAAGGATCTTCACCTAGATCCTT
TTAAATTAAAAATGAAGTTTTAAATCAATCTAAAGTATATATGAGTAAACTTGGTCTGACAGTTACCAAT
GCTTAATCAGTGAGGCACCTATCTCAGCGATCTGTCTATTTCGTTCATCCATAGTTGCCTGACTCCCCGT
CGTGTAGATAACTACGATACGGGAGGGCTTACCATCTGGCCCCAGTGCTGCAATGATACCGCGAGACCCA
CGCTCACCGGCTCCAGATTTATCAGCAATAAACCAGCCAGCCGGAAGGGCCGAGCGCAGAAGTGGTCCTG
CAACTTTATCCGCCTCCATCCAGTCTATTAATTGTTGCCGGGAAGCTAGAGTAAGTAGTTCGCCAGTTAA
TAGTTTGCGCAACGTTGTTGCCATTGCTACAGGCATCGTGGTGTCACGCTCGTCGTTTGGTATGGCTTCA
TTCAGCTCCGGTTCCCAACGATCAAGGCGAGTTACATGATCCCCCATGTTGTGCAAAAAAGCGGTTAGCT
CCTTCGGTCCTCCGATCGTTGTCAGAAGTAAGTTGGCCGCAGTGTTATCACTCATGGTTATGGCAGCACT
GCATAATTCTCTTACTGTCATGCCATCCGTAAGATGCTTTTCTGTGACTGGTGAGTACTCAACCAAGTCA
TTCTGAGAATAGTGTATGCGGCGACCGAGTTGCTCTTGCCCGGCGTCAATACGGGATAATACCGCGCCAC
ATAGCAGAACTTTAAAAGTGCTCATCATTGGAAAACGTTCTTCGGGGCGAAAACTCTCAAGGATCTTACC
GCTGTTGAGATCCAGTTCGATGTAACCCACTCGTGCACCCAACTGATCTTCAGCATCTTTTACTTTCACC
AGCGTTTCTGGGTGAGCAAAAACAGGAAGGCAAAATGCCGCAAAAAAGGGAATAAGGGCGACACGGAAAT
GTTGAATACTCATACTCTTCCTTTTTCAATATTATTGAAGCATTTATCAGGGTTATTGTCTCATGAGCGG
ATACATATTTGAATGTATTTAGAAAAATAAACAAATAGGGGTTCCGCGCACATTTCCCCGAAAAGTGCCA
CCTG
[124 nt withheld, positions 6725-6848]
C
[91 nt withheld, positions 6850-6940]
A
[49 nt withheld, positions 6942-6990]
CCTTTGACGTTGGAGTCCACGTTCTTT
[37 nt withheld, positions 7018-7054]
ACCCTATCTCGGTCTATTCTTTTGATTTATAAGGGATTTTGCCGATTTCGGCCTATTGGTTAAAAAATGA
GCTGATTTAACAAAAATTTAACGCGAATTTTAACAAAATATT
Features (pLannotate 1.2.2; 19 found; start..end, strand, type, name):
     18..172     -  CDS            lacZα (fragment): LacZα fragment of β-galactosidase; lacZ fragment
    332..711     +  enhancer       CMV enhancer: human cytomegalovirus immediate early enhancer
    713..912     +  promoter       CMV promoter: human cytomegalovirus (CMV) immediate early promoter
    941..959     +  promoter       T7 promoter: promoter for bacteriophage T7 RNA polymerase
   1012..1038    +  CDS            3xHA (fragment): three tandem HA epitope tags
   1057..2283    +  CDS            RAD23B: RD23B_HUMAN - Experimental evidence at protein level: Swiss-Prot protein existence level 1. The XPC complex is proposed to represent the first factor bound at the sites of DNA damage and together with other core recognition factors, XPA, RPA and the TFIIH complex, is part of the pre-incision (or initial recognition) complex. The XPC complex recognizes a wide spectrum of damaged DNA characterized by distortions of the DNA helix such as single-stranded loops, mismatched bubbles or single-stranded overhangs. The orientation of XPC complex binding appears to be crucial for inducing a productive NE
   2387..3009    +  polyA_signal   hGH poly(A) signal: human growth hormone polyadenylation signal
   3038..3367    +  promoter       SV40 promoter: SV40 enhancer and early promoter
   3434..4225    +  CDS            neo: KKA2_KLEPN - Also known as kan, nptII. Experimental evidence at protein level: Swiss-Prot protein existence level 1. Resistance to kanamycin, neomycin, paromomycin, ribostamycin, butirosin and gentamicin B. From Klebsiella pneumoniae.
   4249..4407    +  CDS            ble (fragment): BLE_KLEPN - Experimental evidence at protein level: Swiss-Prot protein existence level 1. Binding protein with a strong affinity to the bleomycin family of antibiotics. Binds to CL990; an antimitotic-antibiotic compound. From Klebsiella pneumoniae.
   4402..4523    +  polyA_signal   SV40 poly(A) signal: SV40 polyadenylation signal
   4596..4612    -  protein_bind   lac operator: The lac repressor binds to the lac operator to inhibit transcription in E. coli. This inhibition can be relieved by adding lactose or isopropyl-β-D-thiogalactopyranoside (IPTG). lac repressor encoded by lacI
   4620..4650    -  promoter       lac promoter: promoter for the E. coli lac operon
   4665..4686    -  protein_bind   CAP binding site: CAP binding activates transcription in the presence of cAMP. E. coli catabolite activator protein
   4699..4791    -  CDS            lacI (fragment): lac repressor; lacI; The lac repressor binds to the lac operator to inhibit transcription in E. coli. This inhibition can be relieved by adding lactose or isopropyl-β-D-thiogalactopyranoside (IPTG).
   4974..5562    -  rep_origin     ori: high-copy-number ColE1/pMB1/pBR322/pUC origin of replication
   5733..6593    -  CDS            AmpR: β-lactamase; bla; confers resistance to ampicillin, carbenicillin, and related antibiotics
   6594..6698    -  promoter       AmpR promoter: bla
   6725..7153    +  rep_origin     f1 ori (sequence partly withheld): f1 bacteriophage origin of replication; arrow indicates direction of (+) strand synthesis
