[The description below was written by a language model from this plasmid's Addgene catalogue record and pLannotate feature annotations shown in this document.]
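Description:
pCMV6-AN-HA_WT RAD23B is a mammalian expression plasmid of about 7.2 kb, built on the pCMV6-AN-HA backbone, that produces wild-type human RAD23B (also called HR23B) carrying an N-terminal HA epitope tag supplied by the vector. In bacteria it is maintained as a high-copy plasmid through a ColE1/pUC-type origin and selected with ampicillin via the β-lactamase gene. An f1 phage origin is also present, along with leftover lacZα, lac promoter/operator and lacI fragments that are remnants of the cloning backbone rather than functional parts of the design.

The expression cassette is driven by the human cytomegalovirus immediate-early enhancer and promoter. It is followed by a T7 promoter, which could support in vitro transcription. Next comes a short HA-coding segment; the annotation tool matched it to part of a 3xHA feature, but its 27-nt length corresponds to a single HA epitope. The RAD23B open reading frame lies downstream of this tag, and transcripts are terminated by the human growth hormone polyadenylation signal. A separate cassette places the neomycin phosphotransferase gene under the SV40 enhancer/early promoter with an SV40 poly(A) signal, so stably transfected mammalian cells can be selected with G418. A small ble fragment sits after neo and appears to be vestigial.

RAD23B is a component of the XPC damage-recognition complex in nucleotide excision repair. The associated study concerns an interaction between RAD23A/B and Y-family DNA polymerases. The plasmid therefore suits transient or stable expression of tagged RAD23B, with the HA epitope available for detecting or immunoprecipitating the protein with anti-HA reagents. The "WT" in the name suggests it may serve as the reference for mutant versions, although the record does not describe any.
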