Addgene plasmid #201459: pCMV6-AN-HA_WT RAD23B
Purpose: Expresses human RAD23B with an N-terminal HA tag in mammalian cells
Depositing lab: Roger Woodgate. Depositing organization: National Institute of Child Health and Human Development (NICHD). Publication: A novel interaction between RAD23A/B and Y-family DNA polymerases. Ashton NW, Jaiswal N, Cestari Moreno N, Semenova IV, D'Orlando DA, Teatin Latancia M, McIntyre J, Woodgate R, Bezsonova I. J Mol Biol. 2023 Nov 5:168353. doi: 10.1016/j.jmb.2023.168353. PubMed 37935254.
Backbone
  Vector backbone: pCMV6-AN-HA
  Total vector size (bp): 7174
  Vector type: Mammalian Expression
  Selectable markers: Neomycin (select with G418)
Growth in bacteria
  Bacterial resistance: Ampicillin, 100 μg/mL
  Growth temperature: 37°C
  Growth strain: DH5alpha
  Copy number: High Copy
Gene/Insert
  Gene/Insert name: UV excision repair protein RAD23 homolog B
  Species: H. sapiens (human)
  Entrez Gene: RAD23B (a.k.a. HHR23B, HR23B, P58)
  Tag / fusion protein: HA (N terminal on backbone)
Terms and licenses: Academic/Nonprofit Terms; Industry Terms: Not Available to Industry
How to cite: pCMV6-AN-HA_WT RAD23B was a gift from Roger Woodgate (Addgene plasmid # 201459 ; http://n2t.net/addgene:201459 ; RRID:Addgene_201459)
